Addgene plasmid #97020: pEAHISPApqsL
Purpose: Expressing Pseudomonas aeruginosa pqsL protein
Depositing lab: Huanting Liu & James Naismith. Depositing organization: University of St. Andrews. Publication: The Scottish Structural Proteomics Facility: targets, methods and outputs. Oke M, Carter LG, Johnson KA, Liu H, McMahon SA, Yan X, Kerou M, Weikart ND, Kadi N, Sheikh MA, Schmelz S, Dorward M, Zawadzki M, Cozens C, Falconer H, Powers H, Overton IM, van Niekerk CA, Peng X, Patel P, Garrett RA, Prangishvili D, Botting CH, Coote PJ, Dryden DT, Barton GJ, Schwarz-Linek U, Challis GL, Taylor GL, White MF, Naismith JH. J Struct Funct Genomics. 2010 Jun;11(2):167-80. doi: 10.1007/s10969-010-9090-y. Epub 2010 Apr 24. PubMed 20419351.
Backbone
  Vector backbone: pEAHISTEV, modified from pDEST14
  Backbone manufacturer: BSRC, University of St Andrews
  Backbone size w/o insert (bp): 3705
  Total vector size (bp): 4902
  Modifications to backbone: none
Growth in bacteria
  Bacterial resistance: Ampicillin, 100 μg/mL
  Growth temperature: 37°C
  Growth strain: DH5alpha
  Growth instructions: Protein expression in DE3 strains
  Copy number: High Copy
Gene/Insert
  Gene/Insert name: Putative FAD-dependent monooxygenase (alt name: pqsL)
  Species: Pseudomonas aeruginosa
  Insert size (bp): 1197
  Mutation: none
  Promoter: T7
  Tag / fusion protein: N-ter TEV protease cleavable 6HIs (N terminal on backbone)
  Cloning method: Gateway Cloning
  Sequencing primers: 5′ T7 promoter; 3′ T7 terminator
Resource information
  A portion of this plasmid was derived from a plasmid made by: original
Terms and licenses: Academic/Nonprofit Terms; Industry Terms: Not Available to Industry
How to cite: pEAHISPApqsL was a gift from Huanting Liu & James Naismith (Addgene plasmid # 97020 ; http://n2t.net/addgene:97020 ; RRID:Addgene_97020)
