[The description below was written by a language model from this plasmid's Addgene catalogue record and pLannotate feature annotations shown in this document.]
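Description:
pEAHISPApqsL is a bacterial expression plasmid for producing the Pseudomonas aeruginosa PqsL protein, annotated as a putative FAD-dependent monooxygenase, in Escherichia coli. It is built on pEAHISTEV, a compact vector derived from the Gateway destination plasmid pDEST14, and totals about 4.9 kb, with a 1,197 bp unmutated insert. The plasmid is maintained through a ColE1/pMB1-type origin and selected with ampicillin via the bla gene under its own promoter. The feature table also shows pBR322-derived bom and rop elements and an f1 phage origin. The catalogue lists the plasmid as high copy, although rop is normally associated with copy-number restraint.

The expression cassette runs from a T7 promoter through the strong phage T7 gene 10 ribosome binding site into an N-terminal histidine tag, followed by a TEV protease recognition site and then the pqsL coding region, ending at a T7 terminator. The annotation software labels the tag as a fragment of a longer His tag, which is consistent with the six-histidine tag stated in the catalogue. This arrangement allows the fusion protein to be captured by immobilised metal affinity chromatography and the tag then removed by TEV cleavage. Because transcription depends on T7 RNA polymerase, expression is carried out in DE3 lysogen strains, while a cloning strain such as DH5alpha is used for propagation. Short His-tag and SET1-like fragments are annotated between the insert and the terminator. The record does not indicate that these are part of the expressed protein, and they may be residual backbone sequence. The construct comes from a structural proteomics programme, so its likely use is producing recombinant PqsL for purification and for structural or biochemical study.
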