Features (pLannotate 1.2.2; 14 found; start..end, strand, type, name):
     12..440     +  rep_origin     f1 ori (sequence partly withheld): f1 bacteriophage origin of replication; arrow indicates direction of (+) strand synthesis
    493..597     +  promoter       AmpR promoter: bla
    598..1458    +  CDS            AmpR: β-lactamase; bla; confers resistance to ampicillin, carbenicillin, and related antibiotics
   1629..2217    +  rep_origin     ori: high-copy-number ColE1/pMB1/pBR322/pUC origin of replication
   2403..2542    -  misc_feature   bom: basis of mobility region from pBR322
   2644..2835    -  CDS            rop: Rop protein, which maintains plasmids at low copy number; rop
   2852..3232    +  CDS            YPB1_ECOLX: Protein predicted: Swiss-Prot protein existence level 4. From Escherichia coli.
   3344..3362    +  promoter       T7 promoter: promoter for bacteriophage T7 RNA polymerase
   3394..3416    +  RBS            RBS: efficient ribosome binding site from bacteriophage T7 gene 10 (Olins and Rangwala, 1989)
   3434..3453    +  CDS            8xHis (fragment): 8xHis affinity tag
   3475..3495    +  CDS            TEV site: tobacco etch virus (TEV) protease recognition and cleavage site
   4742..4759    +  CDS            9xHis (fragment): 9xHis affinity tag
   4769..4818    +  CDS            SET1 (fragment): solubility-enhancement tag derived from T7 phage gene 10B
   4826..4873    +  terminator     T7 terminator: transcription terminator for bacteriophage T7 RNA polymerase
>Addgene plasmid #97020 | pEAHISPApqsL | addgene full sequence | sequence record 190225 | Addgene NGS Result
TGGCGAATGGG
[124 nt withheld, positions 12-135]
C
[91 nt withheld, positions 137-227]
A
[49 nt withheld, positions 229-277]
CCTTTGACGTTGGAGTCCACGTTCTTT
[37 nt withheld, positions 305-341]
ACCCTATCTCGGTCTATTCTTTTGATTTATAAGGGATTTTGCCGATTTCGGCCTATTGGTTAAAAAATGA
GCTGATTTAACAAAAATTTAACGCGAATTTTAACAAAATATTAACGCTTACAATTTAGGTGGCACTTTTC
GGGGAAATGTGCGCGGAACCCCTATTTGTTTATTTTTCTAAATACATTCAAATATGTATCCGCTCATGAG
ACAATAACCCTGATAAATGCTTCAATAATATTGAAAAAGGAAGAGTATGAGTATTCAACATTTCCGTGTC
GCCCTTATTCCCTTTTTTGCGGCATTTTGCCTTCCTGTTTTTGCTCACCCAGAAACGCTGGTGAAAGTAA
AAGATGCTGAAGATCAGTTGGGTGCACGAGTGGGTTACATCGAACTGGATCTCAACAGCGGTAAGATCCT
TGAGAGTTTTCGCCCCGAAGAACGTTTTCCAATGATGAGCACTTTTAAAGTTCTGCTATGTGGCGCGGTA
TTATCCCGTATTGACGCCGGGCAAGAGCAACTCGGTCGCCGCATACACTATTCTCAGAATGACTTGGTTG
AGTACTCACCAGTCACAGAAAAGCATCTTACGGATGGCATGACAGTAAGAGAATTATGCAGTGCTGCCAT
AACCATGAGTGATAACACTGCGGCCAACTTACTTCTGACAACGATCGGAGGACCGAAGGAGCTAACCGCT
TTTTTGCACAACATGGGGGATCATGTAACTCGCCTTGATCGTTGGGAACCGGAGCTGAATGAAGCCATAC
CAAACGACGAGCGTGACACCACGATGCCTGCAGCAATGGCAACAACGTTGCGCAAACTATTAACTGGCGA
ACTACTTACTCTAGCTTCCCGGCAACAATTAATAGACTGGATGGAGGCGGATAAAGTTGCAGGACCACTT
CTGCGCTCGGCCCTTCCGGCTGGCTGGTTTATTGCTGATAAATCTGGAGCCGGTGAGCGTGGGTCTCGCG
GTATCATTGCAGCACTGGGGCCAGATGGTAAGCCCTCCCGTATCGTAGTTATCTACACGACGGGGAGTCA
GGCAACTATGGATGAACGAAATAGACAGATCGCTGAGATAGGTGCCTCACTGATTAAGCATTGGTAACTG
TCAGACCAAGTTTACTCATATATACTTTAGATTGATTTAAAACTTCATTTTTAATTTAAAAGGATCTAGG
TGAAGATCCTTTTTGATAATCTCATGACCAAAATCCCTTAACGTGAGTTTTCGTTCCACTGAGCGTCAGA
CCCCGTAGAAAAGATCAAAGGATCTTCTTGAGATCCTTTTTTTCTGCGCGTAATCTGCTGCTTGCAAACA
AAAAAACCACCGCTACCAGCGGTGGTTTGTTTGCCGGATCAAGAGCTACCAACTCTTTTTCCGAAGGTAA
CTGGCTTCAGCAGAGCGCAGATACCAAATACTGTCCTTCTAGTGTAGCCGTAGTTAGGCCACCACTTCAA
GAACTCTGTAGCACCGCCTACATACCTCGCTCTGCTAATCCTGTTACCAGTGGCTGCTGCCAGTGGCGAT
AAGTCGTGTCTTACCGGGTTGGACTCAAGACGATAGTTACCGGATAAGGCGCAGCGGTCGGGCTGAACGG
GGGGTTCGTGCACACAGCCCAGCTTGGAGCGAACGACCTACACCGAACTGAGATACCTACAGCGTGAGCT
ATGAGAAAGCGCCACGCTTCCCGAAGGGAGAAAGGCGGACAGGTATCCGGTAAGCGGCAGGGTCGGAACA
GGAGAGCGCACGAGGGAGCTTCCAGGGGGAAACGCCTGGTATCTTTATAGTCCTGTCGGGTTTCGCCACC
TCTGACTTGAGCGTCGATTTTTGTGATGCTCGTCAGGGGGGCGGAGCCTATGGAAAAACGCCAGCAACGC
GGCCTTTTTACGGTTCCTGGCCTTTTGCTGGCCTTTTGCTCACATGTTCTTTCCTGCGTTATCCCCTGAT
TCTGTGGATAACCGTATTACCGCCTTTGAGTGAGCTGATACCGCTCGCCGCAGCCGAACGACCGAGCGCA
GCGAGTCAGTGAGCGAGGAAGCGGAAGAGCGCCTGATGCGGTATTTTCTCCTTACGCATCTGTGCGGTAT
TTCACACCGCAATGGTGCACTCTCAGTACAATCTGCTCTGATGCCGCATAGTTAAGCCAGTATACACTCC
GCTATCGCTACGTGACTGGGTCATGGCTGCGCCCCGACACCCGCCAACACCCGCTGACGCGCCCTGACGG
GCTTGTCTGCTCCCGGCATCCGCTTACAGACAAGCTGTGACCGTCTCCGGGAGCTGCATGTGTCAGAGGT
TTTCACCGTCATCACCGAAACGCGCGAGGCAGCTGCGGTAAAGCTCATCAGCGTGGTCGTGAAGCGATTC
ACAGATGTCTGCCTGTTCATCCGCGTCCAGCTCGTTGAGTTTCTCCAGAAGCGTTAATGTCTGGCTTCTG
ATAAAGCGGGCCATGTTAAGGGCGGTTTTTTCCTGTTTGGTCACTGATGCCTCCGTGTAAGGGGGATTTC
TGTTCATGGGGGTAATGATACCGATGAAACGAGAGAGGATGCTCACGATACGGGTTACTGATGATGAACA
TGCCCGGTTACTGGAACGTTGTGAGGGTAAACAACTGGCGGTATGGATGCGGCGGGACCAGAGAAAAATC
ACTCAGGGTCAATGCCAGCGCTTCGTTAATACAGATGTAGGTGTTCCACAGGGTAGCCAGCAGCATCCTG
CGATGCAGATCCGGAACATAATGGTGCAGGGCGCTGACTTCCGCGTTTCCAGACTTTACGAAACACGGAA
ACCGAAGACCATTCATGTTGTTGCTCAGGTCGCAGACGTTTTGCAGCAGCAGTCGCTTCACGTTCGCTCG
CGTATCGGTGATTCATTCTGCTAACCAGTAAGGCAACCCCGCCAGCCTAGCCGGGTCCTCAACGACAGGA
GCACGATCATGCGCACCCGTGGCCAGGACCCAACGCTGCCCGAGATCTCGATCCCGCGAAATTAATACGA
CTCACTATAGGGAGACCACAACGGTTTCCCTCTAGAAATAATTTTGTTTAACTTTAAGAAGGAGATATAC
ATATGTCGTACTACCATCACCATCACCATCACGATTACGACATCCCAACGACCGAAAACCTGTATTTTCA
GGGCGCCATGACGGACAACCATATCGATGTACTGATCAACGGCTGCGGCATCGGCGGGGCGATGCTCGCC
TACCTGCTCGGCCGCCAGGGCCACCGCGTGGTGGTAGTGGAACAGGCACGGCGCGAACGCGCGATCAACG
GCGCCGACCTGCTCAAGCCGGCCGGCATCCGGGTGGTCGAGGCGGCCGGGTTGTTGGCCGAGGTGACCCG
TCGCGGTGGGCGGGTCCGCCATGAGCTGGAGGTCTATCACGACGGCGAGCTGCTTCGCTATTTCAACTAT
TCCAGCGTCGACGCGCGCGGCTATTTCATCCTCATGCCCTGCGAGTCGCTGCGCCGCCTGGTACTGGAAA
AAATCGACGGCGAAGCGACCGTCGAGATGCTGTTCGAGACCCGCATCGAAGCGGTGCAGCGCGACGAGCG
CCACGCGATCGACCAGGTGCGCCTGAACGACGGCCGCGTGCTGCGTCCGCGGGTGGTGGTGGGAGCCGAC
GGTATCGCCTCCTACGTGCGCCGCCGGCTGCTCGATATCGATGTGGAACGCCGCCCCTACCCGTCGCCGA
TGCTGGTCGGCACCTTCGCCCTGGCGCCCTGCGTGGCCGAGCGCAACCGCCTGTACGTGGACTCGCAGGG
CGGGCTGGCCTACTTCTATCCGATCGGTTTCGACCGCGCGCGACTGGTGGTGAGCTTCCCCAGGGAGGAG
GCGCGCGAGCTGATGGCCGACACCCGCGGCGAGTCGCTGCGCCGGCGCTTGCAACGCTTCGTCGGCGACG
AGAGCGCCGAGGCGATCGCCGCCGTCACCGGCACTTCGCGCTTCAAGGGCATCCCCATCGGCTACCTGAA
CCTGGACCGCTACTGGGCGGACAACGTGGCGATGCTCGGCGACGCCATCCACAACGTGCATCCGATCACC
GGCCAGGGCATGAACCTGGCCATCGAGGACGCCAGCGCCCTGGCCGACGCCCTCGACCTGGCCTTGCGCG
ACGCCTGCGCGCTGGAGGATGCCCTGGCCGGCTACCAGGCCGAGCGCTTCCCGGTGAACCAGGCGATCGT
CTCCTATGGCCATGCGTTGGCCACCAGCCTGGAGGATCGCCAGCGCTTCGCCGGGGTCTTCGACACCGCC
CTGCAGGGCAGCAGCCGTACGCCGGAAGCCCTGGGCGGCGAGCGCTCCTACCAGCCGGTGCGGTCGCCGG
CGCCGCTCGGCTGAGGATCCGAATTCGAGCTCCGTCGACAAGCTTGCGGCCGCACTCGAGCACCACCACC
ACCACCACTGAGATCCGGCTGCTAACAAAGCCCGAAAGGAAGCTGAGTTGGCTGCTGCCACCGCTGAGCA
ATAACTAGCATAACCCCTTGGGGCCTCTAAACGGGTCTTGAGGGGTTTTTTGCTGAAAGGAGGAACTATA
TCCGGAT
